Addgene plasmid #80815: p3E-nlsGFP no-pA
Purpose: nlsGFP without pA
Depositing lab: Philip Washbourne. Depositing organization: University of Oregon. Publication: A MultiSite Gateway Toolkit for Rapid Cloning of Vertebrate Expression Constructs with Diverse Research Applications. Fowler DK, Stewart S, Seredick S, Eisen JS, Stankunas K, Washbourne P. PLoS One. 2016 Aug 8;11(8):e0159277. doi: 10.1371/journal.pone.0159277. eCollection 2016. PONE-D-16-19476 PubMed 27500400.
Backbone
  Vector backbone: pDONR P2R-P3
  Backbone manufacturer: Invitrogen
  Backbone size w/o insert (bp): 2619
  Total vector size (bp): 3433
  Vector type: Mammalian Expression
Growth in bacteria
  Bacterial resistance: Kanamycin, 50 μg/mL
  Growth temperature: 37°C
  Growth strain: DH5alpha
  Copy number: Unknown
Gene/Insert
  Gene/Insert name: p3E-CMV-nlsGFP no pA
  Insert size (bp): 814
  Cloning method: Gateway Cloning
  Sequencing primers: 5′ M13(20)F; 3′ M13R
Terms and licenses: Academic/Nonprofit Terms; Industry Terms: Not Available to Industry
How to cite: p3E-nlsGFP no-pA was a gift from Philip Washbourne (Addgene plasmid # 80815 ; http://n2t.net/addgene:80815 ; RRID:Addgene_80815)
