[The description below was written by a language model from this plasmid's Addgene catalogue record and pLannotate feature annotations shown in this document.]
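Description:
p3E-nlsGFP no-pA is a 3′ entry clone for MultiSite Gateway assembly, built by BP recombination of an attB-flanked PCR product into the Invitrogen pDONR P2R-P3 donor backbone. It totals 3,433 bp, of which about 814 bp is insert. The plasmid is maintained in E. coli through a high-copy ColE1/pUC-type origin and selected with kanamycin via an aminoglycoside phosphotransferase (KanR) gene. Backbone remnants in the annotation include the rrnB T1 and T2 transcription terminators, which insulate the cloning region from read-through, a T7 promoter, M13 sequencing primer sites, and short fragments called as lacI and lacZα.

The payload is an EGFP coding sequence described as nuclear-localised (nls) GFP and supplied without a polyadenylation signal. The feature table annotates only the EGFP open reading frame. The nuclear localisation signal is not called separately, although there is a short unannotated stretch just upstream of EGFP within the insert. The cassette is flanked by an attR2 site and by a downstream element annotated as an attB3 core overlapping an attL fragment, consistent with the attR2/attL3 arrangement expected of a 3′ entry clone. These sites let an LR reaction place the insert in the third position, after 5′ (promoter) and middle (gene) entry elements in a destination vector.

The catalogue insert name mentions CMV, but no CMV promoter is annotated and the insert size leaves little room for one, so the plasmid itself appears promoterless. Although it is listed as a mammalian expression vector, it serves as a modular building block from a vertebrate expression toolkit. It suits designs in which a polyA signal is provided by the destination vector or elsewhere.
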