Features (pLannotate 1.2.2; 11 found; start..end, strand, type, name):
    121..213     +  CDS            lacI (fragment): lac repressor; lacI; The lac repressor binds to the lac operator to inhibit transcription in E. coli. This inhibition can be relieved by adding lactose or isopropyl-β-D-thiogalactopyranoside (IPTG).
    268..295     -  terminator     rrnB T2 terminator: transcription terminator T2 from the E. coli rrnB gene
    427..470     +  terminator     rrnB T1 terminator: Escherichia coli rrnB; transcription terminator T1 from the E. coli rrnB gene
    517..553     -  CDS            lacZα (fragment): LacZα fragment of β-galactosidase; lacZ fragment
    624..747     -  protein_bind   attR2: mutant version of attR; recombination site for the Gateway® LR reaction LR Clonase™
    822..1541    +  CDS            EGFP: the original enhanced GFP (Yang et al., 1996) mammalian codon-optimized
   1542..1562    -  protein_bind   attB3: mutant version of attB; core recombination site for the Gateway® BP reaction BP Clonase™
   1553..1638    -  protein_bind   attL1 (fragment): mutant version of attL; recombination site for the Gateway® LR reaction LR Clonase™
   1675..1693    -  promoter       T7 promoter: promoter for bacteriophage T7 RNA polymerase
   1827..2636    +  CDS            KanR: aminoglycoside phosphotransferase; aph(3')-Ia; confers resistance to kanamycin in bacteria or G418 (Geneticin®) in eukaryotes
   2783..3371    +  rep_origin     ori: high-copy-number ColE1/pMB1/pBR322/pUC origin of replication
>Addgene plasmid #80815 | p3E-nlsGFP no-pA | depositor full sequence | sequence record 153004 | Insert from nlsGFP no pA p3E attB PCR 13 to 827 Backbone from pDONR P2R-P3 3'E 2889 to 733
CTTTCCTGCGTTATCCCCTGATTCTGTGGATAACCGTATTACCGCCTTTGAGTGAGCTGATACCGCTCGC
CGCAGCCGAACGACCGAGCGCAGCGAGTCAGTGAGCGAGGAAGCGGAAGAGCGCCCAATACGCAAACCGC
CTCTCCCCGCGCGTTGGCCGATTCATTAATGCAGCTGGCACGACAGGTTTCCCGACTGGAAAGCGGGCAG
TGAGCGCAACGCAATTAATACGCGTACCGCTAGCCAGGAAGAGTTTGTAGAAACGCAAAAAGGCCATCCG
TCAGGATGGCCTTCTGCTTAGTTTGATGCCTGGCAGTTTATGGCGGGCGTCCTGCCCGCCACCCTCCGGG
CCGTTGCTTCACAACGTTCAAATCCGCTCCCGGCGGATTTGTCCTACTCAGGAGAGCGTTCACCGACAAA
CAACAGATAAAACGAAAGGCCCAGTCTTCCGACTGAGCCTTTCGTTTTATTTGATGCCTGGCAGTTCCCT
ACTCTCGCGTTAACGCTAGCATGGATGTTTTCCCAGTCACGACGTTGTAAAACGACGGCCAGTCTTAAGC
TCGGGCCCTGCAGCTCTAGAGCTCGAATTCTACAGGTCACTAATACCATCTAAGTAGTTGATTCATAGTG
ACTGCATATGTTGTGTTTTACAGTATTATGTAGTCTGTTTTTTATGCAAAATCTAATTTAATATATTGAT
ATTTATATCATTTTACGTTTCTCGTTCAACTTTCTTGTACAAAGTGGAAATGGCTCCAAAGAAGAAGCGT
AAGGTAAATCGATCGAATTCAAGGCCTCTCGAGCCTCTAGAAGGTGGCGGAATGGTGAGCAAGGGCGAGG
AGCTGTTCACCGGGGTGGTGCCCATCCTGGTCGAGCTGGACGGCGACGTAAACGGCCACAAGTTCAGCGT
GTCCGGCGAGGGCGAGGGCGATGCCACCTACGGCAAGCTGACCCTGAAGTTCATCTGCACCACCGGCAAG
CTGCCCGTGCCCTGGCCCACCCTCGTGACCACCCTGACCTACGGCGTGCAGTGCTTCAGCCGCTACCCCG
ACCACATGAAGCAGCACGACTTCTTCAAGTCCGCCATGCCCGAAGGCTACGTCCAGGAGCGCACCATCTT
CTTCAAGGACGACGGCAACTACAAGACCCGCGCCGAGGTGAAGTTCGAGGGCGACACCCTGGTGAACCGC
ATCGAGCTGAAGGGCATCGACTTCAAGGAGGACGGCAACATCCTGGGGCACAAGCTGGAGTACAACTACA
ACAGCCACAACGTCTATATCATGGCCGACAAGCAGAAGAACGGCATCAAGGTGAACTTCAAGATCCGCCA
CAACATCGAGGACGGCAGCGTGCAGCTCGCCGACCACTACCAGCAGAACACCCCCATCGGCGACGGCCCC
GTGCTGCTGCCCGACAACCACTACCTGAGCACCCAGTCCGCCCTGAGCAAAGACCCCAACGAGAAGCGCG
ATCACATGGTCCTGCTGGAGTTCGTGACCGCCGCCGGGATCACTCTCGGCATGGACGAGCTGTACAAGTA
ACAACTTTATTATACAAAGTTGGCATTATAAAAAAGCATTGCTTATCAATTTGTTGCAACGAACAGGTCA
CTATCAGTCAAAATAAAATCATTATTTGGAGCTCCATGGTAGCGTTAACGCGGCCGCGATATCCCCTATA
GTGAGTCGTATTACATGGTCATAGCTGTTTCCTGGCAGCTCTGGCCCGTGTCTCAAAATCTCTGATGTTA
CATTGCACAAGATAAAAATATATCATCATGAACAATAAAACTGTCTGCTTACATAAACAGTAATACAAGG
GGTGTTATGAGCCATATTCAACGGGAAACGTCGAGGCCGCGATTAAATTCCAACATGGATGCTGATTTAT
ATGGGTATAAATGGGCTCGCGATAATGTCGGGCAATCAGGTGCGACAATCTATCGCTTGTATGGGAAGCC
CGATGCGCCAGAGTTGTTTCTGAAACATGGCAAAGGTAGCGTTGCCAATGATGTTACAGATGAGATGGTC
AGACTAAACTGGCTGACGGAATTTATGCCTCTTCCGACCATCAAGCATTTTATCCGTACTCCTGATGATG
CATGGTTACTCACCACTGCGATCCCCGGAAAAACAGCATTCCAGGTATTAGAAGAATATCCTGATTCAGG
TGAAAATATTGTTGATGCGCTGGCAGTGTTCCTGCGCCGGTTGCATTCGATTCCTGTTTGTAATTGTCCT
TTTAACAGCGATCGCGTATTTCGTCTCGCTCAGGCGCAATCACGAATGAATAACGGTTTGGTTGATGCGA
GTGATTTTGATGACGAGCGTAATGGCTGGCCTGTTGAACAAGTCTGGAAAGAAATGCATAAACTTTTGCC
ATTCTCACCGGATTCAGTCGTCACTCATGGTGATTTCTCACTTGATAACCTTATTTTTGACGAGGGGAAA
TTAATAGGTTGTATTGATGTTGGACGAGTCGGAATCGCAGACCGATACCAGGATCTTGCCATCCTATGGA
ACTGCCTCGGTGAGTTTTCTCCTTCATTACAGAAACGGCTTTTTCAAAAATATGGTATTGATAATCCTGA
TATGAATAAATTGCAGTTTCATTTGATGCTCGATGAGTTTTTCTAATCAGAATTGGTTAATTGGTTGTAA
CACTGGCAGAGCATTACGCTGACTTGACGGGACGGCGCAAGCTCATGACCAAAATCCCTTAACGTGAGTT
ACGCGTCGTTCCACTGAGCGTCAGACCCCGTAGAAAAGATCAAAGGATCTTCTTGAGATCCTTTTTTTCT
GCGCGTAATCTGCTGCTTGCAAACAAAAAAACCACCGCTACCAGCGGTGGTTTGTTTGCCGGATCAAGAG
CTACCAACTCTTTTTCCGAAGGTAACTGGCTTCAGCAGAGCGCAGATACCAAATACTGTCCTTCTAGTGT
AGCCGTAGTTAGGCCACCACTTCAAGAACTCTGTAGCACCGCCTACATACCTCGCTCTGCTAATCCTGTT
ACCAGTGGCTGCTGCCAGTGGCGATAAGTCGTGTCTTACCGGGTTGGACTCAAGACGATAGTTACCGGAT
AAGGCGCAGCGGTCGGGCTGAACGGGGGGTTCGTGCACACAGCCCAGCTTGGAGCGAACGACCTACACCG
AACTGAGATACCTACAGCGTGAGCATTGAGAAAGCGCCACGCTTCCCGAAGGGAGAAAGGCGGACAGGTA
TCCGGTAAGCGGCAGGGTCGGAACAGGAGAGCGCACGAGGGAGCTTCCAGGGGGAAACGCCTGGTATCTT
TATAGTCCTGTCGGGTTTCGCCACCTCTGACTTGAGCGTCGATTTTTGTGATGCTCGTCAGGGGGGCGGA
GCCTATGGAAAAACGCCAGCAACGCGGCCTTTTTACGGTTCCTGGCCTTTTGCTGGCCTTTTGCTCACAT
GTT
