>Addgene plasmid #80815 | p3E-nlsGFP no-pA | addgene partial sequence | sequence record 161381 | M13-F20 5'-TGTAAAACGACGGCCAGT-3'
GAGCTCGAATTCTACAGGTCACTAATACCATCTAAGTAGTTGGTTCATAGTGACTGCATATGTTGTGTTT
TACAGTATTATGTAGTCTGTTTTTTATGCAAAATCTAATTTAATATATTGATATTTATATCATTTTACGT
TTCTCGTTCAACTTTCTTGTACAAAGTGGAAATGGCTCCAAAGAAGAAGCGTAAGGTAAATCGATCGAAT
TCAAGGCCTCTCGAGCCTCTAGAAGGTGGCGGAATGGTGAGCAAGGGCGAGGAGCTGTTCACCGGGGTGG
TGCCCATCCTGGTCGAGCTGGACGGCGACGTAAACGGCCACAAGTTCAGCGTGTCCGGCGAGGGCGAGGG
CGATGCCACCTACGGCAAGCTGACCCTGAAGTTCATCTGCACCACCGGCAAGCTGCCCGTGCCCTGGCCC
ACCCTCGTGACCACCCTGACCTACGGCGTGCAGTGCTTCAGCCGCTACCCCGACCACATGAAGCAGCACG
ACTTCTTCAAGTCCGCCATGCCCGAAGGCTACGTCCAGGAGCGCACCATCTTCTTCAAGGACGACGGCAA
CTACAAGACCCGCGCCGAGGTGAAGTTCGAGGGCGACACCCTGGTGAACCGCATCGAGCTGAAGGGCATC
GACTTCAAGGAGGACGGCAACATCCTGGGGCACAAGCTGGAGTACAACTACAACAGCCACAACGTCTATA
TCATGGCCGACAAGCAGAAGAACGGCATCAAGGTGAACTTCAAGATCCGCCACAACATCGAGGACGGCAG
CGTGCAGCTCGCCGACCACTACCAGCAGAACACCC
