>Addgene plasmid #80815 | p3E-nlsGFP no-pA | addgene partial sequence | sequence record 161382 | M13-Rev 5'-CAGGAAACAGCTATGACC-3'
TCGCGGCCGCGTTAACGCTACCATGGAGCTCCAAATAATGATTTTATTTTGACTGATAGTGACCTGTTCG
TTGCAACAAATTGATAAGCAATGCTTTTTTATAATGCCAACTTTGTATAATAAAGTTGTTACTTGTACAG
CTCGTCCATGCCGAGAGTGATCCCGGCGGCGGTCACGAACTCCAGCAGGACCATGTGATCGCGCTTCTCG
TTGGGGTCTTTGCTCAGGGCGGACTGGGTGCTCAGGTAGTGGTTGTCGGGCAGCAGCACGGGGCCGTCGC
CGATGGGGGTGTTCTGCTGGTAGTGGTCGGCGAGCTGCACGCTGCCGTCCTCGATGTTGTGGCGGATCTT
GAAGTTCACCTTGATGCCGTTCTTCTGCTTGTCGGCCATGATATAGACGTTGTGGCTGTTGTAGTTGTAC
TCCAGCTTGTGCCCCAGGATGTTGCCGTCCTCCTTGAAGTCGATGCCCTTCAGCTCGATGCGGTTCACCA
GGGTGTCGCCCTCGAACTTCACCTCGGCGCGGGTCTTGTAGTTGCCGTCGTCCTTGAAGAAGATGGTGCG
CTCCTGGACGTAGCCTTCGGGCATGGCGGACTTGAAGAAGTCGTGCTGCTTCATGTGGTCGGGGTAGCGG
CTGAAGCACTGCACGCCGTAGGTCAGGGTGGTCACGAGGGTGGGCCAGGGCACGGGCAGCTTGCCGGTGG
TGCAGATGAACTTCAGGGTCAGCTTGCCGTAGGTGGCATCGCCCTCGCCCTCGCCGGACACGCTGAACTT
GTGGCCGTTTACGTCGCCGTCCAGCTCGACCAGGATGGGCACCACCCCGGTGA
